>Addgene plasmid #163057 | pMOS012: Grx1-roGFP1-iE_ER glutathione redox sensor (endoplasmic reticulum) | addgene full sequence | sequence record 325074 | Addgene NGS Result
GGGTCTCTCTGGTTAGACCAGATCTGAGCCTGGGAGCTCTCTGGCTAACTAGGGAACCCACTGCTTAAGC
CTCAATAAAGCTTGCCTTGAGTGCTTCAAGTAGTGTGTGCCCGTCTGTTGTGTGACTCTGGTAACTAGAG
ATCCCTCAGACCCTTTTAGTCAGTGTGGAAAATCTCTAGCAGTGGCGCCCGAACAGGGACTTGAAAGCGA
AAGGGAAACCAGAGGAGCTCTCTCGACGCAGGACTCGGCTTGCTGAAGCGCGCACGGCAAGAGGCGAGGG
GCGGCGACTGGTGAGTACGCCAAAAATTTTGACTAGCGGAGGCTAGAAGGAGAGAGATGGGTGCGAGAGC
GTCAGTATTAAGCGGGGGAGAATTAGATCGCGATGGGAAAAAATTCGGTTAAGGCCAGGGGGAAAGAAAA
AATATAAATTAAAACATATAGTATGGGCAAGCAGGGAGCTAGAACGATTCGCAGTTAATCCTGGCCTGTT
AGAAACATCAGAAGGCTGTAGACAAATACTGGGACAGCTACAACCATCCCTTCAGACAGGATCAGAAGAA
CTTAGATCATTATATAATACAGTAGCAACCCTCTATTGTGTGCATCAAAGGATAGAGATAAAAGACACCA
AGGAAGCTTTAGACAAGATAGAGGAAGAGCAAAACAAAAGTAAGACCACCGCACAGCAAGCGGCCGCTGA
TCTTCAGACCTGGAGGAGGAGATATGAGGGACAATTGGAGAAGTGAATTATATAAATATAAAGTAGTAAA
AATTGAACCATTAGGAGTAGCACCCACCAAGGCAAAGAGAAGAGTGGTGCAGAGAGAAAAAAGAGCAGTG
GGAATAGGAGCTTTGTTCCTTGGGTTCTTGGGAGCAGCAGGAAGCACTATGGGCGCAGCGTCAATGACGC
TGACGGTACAGGCCAGACAATTATTGTCTGGTATAGTGCAGCAGCAGAACAATTTGCTGAGGGCTATTGA
GGCGCAACAGCATCTGTTGCAACTCACAGTCTGGGGCATCAAGCAGCTCCAGGCAAGAATCCTGGCTGTG
GAAAGATACCTAAAGGATCAACAGCTCCTGGGGATTTGGGGTTGCTCTGGAAAACTCATTTGCACCACTG
CTGTGCCTTGGAATGCTAGTTGGAGTAATAAATCTCTGGAACAGATTTGGAATCACACGACCTGGATGGA
GTGGGACAGAGAAATTAACAATTACACAAGCTTAATACACTCCTTAATTGAAGAATCGCAAAACCAGCAA
GAAAAGAATGAACAAGAATTATTGGAATTAGATAAATGGGCAAGTTTGTGGAATTGGTTTAACATAACAA
ATTGGCTGTGGTATATAAAATTATTCATAATGATAGTAGGAGGCTTGGTAGGTTTAAGAATAGTTTTTGC
TGTACTTTCTATAGTGAATAGAGTTAGGCAGGGATATTCACCATTATCGTTTCAGACCCACCTCCCAACC
CCGAGGGGACCCTTGCGCCTTTTCCAAGGCAGCCCTGGGTTTGCGCAGGGACGCGGCTGCTCTGGGCGTG
GTTCCGGGAAACGCAGCGGCGCCGACCCTGGGTCTCGCACATTCTTCACGTCCGTTCGCAGCGTCACCCG
GATCTTCGCCGCTACCCTTGTGGGCCCCCCGGCGACGCTTCCTGCTCCGCCCCTAAGTCGGGAAGGTTCC
TTGCGGTTCGCGGCGTGCCGGACGTGACAAACGGAAGCCGCACGTCTCACTAGTACCCTCGCAGACGGAC
AGCGCCAGGGAGCAATGGCAGCGCGCCGACCGCGATGGGCTGTGGCCAATAGCGGCTGCTCAGCAGGGCG
CGCCGAGAGCAGCGGCCGGGAAGGGGCGGTGCGGGAGGCGGGGTGTGGGGCGGTAGTGTGGGCCCTGTTC
CTGCCCGCGCGGTGTTCCGCATTCTGCAAGCCTCCGGAGCGCACGTCGGCAGTCGGCTCCCTCGTTGACC
GAATCACCGACCTCTCTCCCCAGGGGGTACCACCATGGCCAAGCCTTTGTCTCAAGAAGAATCCACCCTC
ATTGAAAGAGCAACGGCTACAATCAACAGCATCCCCATCTCTGAAGACTACAGCGTCGCCAGCGCAGCTC
TCTCTAGCGACGGCCGCATCTTCACTGGTGTCAATGTATATCATTTTACTGGGGGACCTTGTGCAGAACT
CGTGGTGCTGGGCACTGCTGCTGCTGCGGCAGCTGGCAACCTGACTTGTATCGTCGCGATCGGAAATGAG
AACAGGGGCATCTTGAGCCCCTGCGGACGGTGCCGACAGGTGCTTCTCGATCTGCATCCTGGGATCAAAG
CCATAGTGAAGGACAGTGATGGACAGCCGACGGCAGTTGGGATTCGTGAATTGCTGCCCTCTGGTTATGT
GTGGGAGGGCCTGCAGCTGCAGTAGTAAGAATTCTAGATCTTGAGACAAATGGCAGTATTCATCCACAAT
TTTAAAAGAAAAGGGGGGATTGGGGGGTACAGTGCAGGGGAAAGAATAGTAGACATAATAGCAACAGACA
TACAAACTAAAGAATTACAAAAACAAATTACAAAAATTCAAAATTTTCGGGTTTATTACAGGGACAGCAG
AGATCCACTTTGGCGCCGGCTCGAGGGGGCCCGGGGTTATTAATAGTAATCAATTACGGGGTCATTAGTT
CATAGCCCATATATGGAGTTCCGCGTTACATAACTTACGGTAAATGGCCCGCCTGGCTGACCGCCCAACG
ACCCCCGCCCATTGACGTCAATAATGACGTATGTTCCCATAGTAACGCCAATAGGGACTTTCCATTGACG
TCAATGGGTGGAGTATTTACGGTAAACTGCCCACTTGGCAGTACATCAAGTGTATCATATGCCAAGTACG
CCCCCTATTGACGTCAATGACGGTAAATGGCCCGCCTGGCATTATGCCCAGTACATGACCTTATGGGACT
TTCCTACTTGGCAGTACATCTACGTATTAGTCATCGCTATTACCATGGTGATGCGGTTTTGGCAGTACAT
CAATGGGCGTGGATAGCGGTTTGACTCACGGGGATTTCCAAGTCTCCACCCCATTGACGTCAATGGGAGT
TTGTTTTGGCACCAAAATCAACGGGACTTTCCAAAATGTCGTAACAACTCCGCCCCATTGACGCAAATGG
GCGGTAGGCGTGTACGGTGGGAGGTCTATATAAGCAGAGCTCTCTGGCTAACTGTCGGGATCAACAAGTT
TGTACAAAAAAGCAGGCTATGCATCCTGCCGTCTTCCTATCCTTACCCGACCTCAGATGCTCCCTTCTGC
TCCTGGTAACTTGGGTTTTTACTCCTGTAACAACTGAATATCCGTATGATGTGCCTGACTACGCAGAAGG
TACCATGGCTCAAGAGTTTGTGAACTGCAAAATCCAGCCTGGGAAGGTGGTTGTGTTCATCAAGCCCACC
TGCCCGTACTGCAGGAGGGCCCAAGAGATCCTCAGTCAATTGCCCATCAAACAAGGGCTTCTGGAATTTG
TCGATATCACAGCCACCAACCACACTAACGAGATTCAAGATTATTTGCAACAGCTCACGGGAGCAAGAAC
GGTGCCTCGAGTCTTTATTGGTAAAGATTGTATAGGCGGATGCAGTGATCTAGTCTCTTTGCAACAGAGT
GGGGAACTGCTGACGCGGCTAAAGCAGATTGGAGCTCTGCAGACTAGTGGTGGTTCAGGTGGTGGTGGTT
CAGGTGGTGGTGGTTCAGGTGGAGGAGGATCAGGAGGAGGAGGATCAGGAGGAGGAGGATCAGGAGGAGA
ATTCGTGAGCAAGGGCGAGGAGCTGTTCACCGGGGTGGTGCCCATCCTGGTCGAGCTGGACGGCGACGTA
AACGGCCACAAGTTCAGCGTGTCCGGCGAGGGCGAGGGCGATGCCACCTACGGCAAGCTGACCCTGAAGT
TCATCTCCACCACCGGCAAGCTGCCCGTGCCCTGGCCCACCCTCGTGACCACCCTGAGCTACGGCGTGCA
GTGCTTCAGCCGCTACCCCGACCACATGAAGCAGCACGACTTCTTCAAGTCCGCCATGCCCGAAGGCTAC
GTCCAGGAGCGCACCATCAGCTTCAAGGACGACGGCAACTACAAGACCCGCGCCGAGGTGAAGTTCGAGG
GCGACACCCTGGTGAACCGCATCGAGCTGAAGGGCATCGACTTCAAGGAGGACGGCAACATCCTGGGGCA
CAAGCTGGAGTACAACTACAACTGCGAGAGCAACGTCTATATCACCGCCGACAAGCAGAAGAACGGCATC
AAGGCTAACTTCAAGACCCGCCACAACATCGAGGACGGCAGCGTGCAGCTCGCCGACCACTACCAGCAGA
ACACCCCCATCGGCGACGGCCCCGTGCTGCTGCCCGACAACCACTACCTGAGCACCTGCTCCGCCCTGAG
CAAAGACCCCAACGAGAAGCGCGATCACATGGTCCTGCTGGAGTTCGTGACCGCCGCCGGGATCACTCTC
GGCATGGACGAGCTGTACAAGGACGAACTGTAAACCCAGCTTTCTTGTACAAAGTGGTTGGTAAGCCTAT
CCCTAACCCTCTCCTCGGTCTCGATTCTACGTAGTAATGAGCTAGCGCTAACCGGTGGCGCGTTAAGTCG
ACAATCAACCTCTGGATTACAAAATTTGTGAAAGATTGACTGGTATTCTTAACTATGTTGCTCCTTTTAC
GCTATGTGGATACGCTGCTTTAATGCCTTTGTATCATGCTATTGCTTCCCGTATGGCTTTCATTTTCTCC
TCCTTGTATAAATCCTGGTTGCTGTCTCTTTATGAGGAGTTGTGGCCCGTTGTCAGGCAACGTGGCGTGG
TGTGCACTGTGTTTGCTGACGCAACCCCCACTGGTTGGGGCATTGCCACCACCTGTCAGCTCCTTTCCGG
GACTTTCGCTTTCCCCCTCCCTATTGCCACGGCGGAACTCATCGCCGCCTGCCTTGCCCGCTGCTGGACA
GGGGCTCGGCTGTTGGGCACTGACAATTCCGTGGTGTTGTCGGGGAAATCATCGTCCTTTCCTTGGCTGC
TCGCCTGTGTTGCCACCTGGATTCTGCGCGGGACGTCCTTCTGCTACGTCCCTTCGGCCCTCAATCCAGC
GGACCTTCCTTCCCGCGGCCTGCTGCCGGCTCTGCGGCCTCTTCCGCGTCTTCGCCTTCGCCCTCAGACG
AGTCGGATCTCCCTTTGGGCCGCCTCCCCGCGTCGACTTTAAGACCAATGACTTACAAGGCAGCTGTAGA
TCTTAGCCACTTTTTAAAAGAAAAGGGGGGACTGGAAGGGCTAATTCACTCCCAACGAAGACAAGATCTG
CTTTTTGCTTGTACTGGGTCTCTCTGGTTAGACCAGATCTGAGCCTGGGAGCTCTCTGGCTAACTAGGGA
ACCCACTGCTTAAGCCTCAATAAAGCTTGCCTTGAGTGCTTCAAGTAGTGTGTGCCCGTCTGTTGTGTGA
CTCTGGTAACTAGAGATCCCTCAGACCCTTTTAGTCAGTGTGGAAAATCTCTAGCAGTACGTATAGTAGT
TCATGTCATCTTATTATTCAGTATTTATAACTTGCAAAGAAATGAATATCAGAGAGTGAGAGGAACTTGT
TTATTGCAGCTTATAATGGTTACAAATAAAGCAATAGCATCACAAATTTCACAAATAAAGCATTTTTTTC
ACTGCATTCTAGTTGTGGTTTGTCCAAACTCATCAATGTATCTTATCATGTCTGGCTCTAGCTATCCCGC
CCCTAACTCCGCCCATCCCGCCCCTAACTCCGCCCAGTTCCGCCCATTCTCCGCCCCATGGCTGACTAAT
TTTTTTTATTTATGCAGAGGCCGAGGCCGCCTCGGCCTCTGAGCTATTCCAGAAGTAGTGAGGAGGCTTT
TTTGGAGGCCTAGGGACGTACCCAATTCGCCCTATAGTGAGTCGTATTACGCGCGCTCACTGGCCGTCGT
TTTACAACGTCGTGACTGGGAAAACCCTGGCGTTACCCAACTTAATCGCCTTGCAGCACATCCCCCTTTC
GCCAGCTGGCGTAATAGCGAAGAGGCCCGCACCGATCGCCCTTCCCAACAGTTGCGCAGCCTGAATGGCG
AATGGG
[124 nt withheld, positions 6097-6220]
C
[91 nt withheld, positions 6222-6312]
A
[49 nt withheld, positions 6314-6362]
CCTTTGACGTTGGAGTCCACGTTCTTT
[37 nt withheld, positions 6390-6426]
ACCCTATCTCGGTCTATTCTTTTGATTTATAAGGGATTTTGCCGATTTCGGCCTATTGGTTAAAAAATGA
GCTGATTTAACAAAAATTTAACGCGAATTTTAACAAAATATTAACGCTTACAATTTAGGTGGCACTTTTC
GGGGAAATGTGCGCGGAACCCCTATTTGTTTATTTTTCTAAATACATTCAAATATGTATCCGCTCATGAG
ACAATAACCCTGATAAATGCTTCAATAATATTGAAAAAGGAAGAGTATGAGTATTCAACATTTCCGTGTC
GCCCTTATTCCCTTTTTTGCGGCATTTTGCCTTCCTGTTTTTGCTCACCCAGAAACGCTGGTGAAAGTAA
AAGATGCTGAAGATCAGTTGGGTGCACGAGTGGGTTACATCGAACTGGATCTCAACAGCGGTAAGATCCT
TGAGAGTTTTCGCCCCGAAGAACGTTTTCCAATGATGAGCACTTTTAAAGTTCTGCTATGTGGCGCGGTA
TTATCCCGTATTGACGCCGGGCAAGAGCAACTCGGTCGCCGCATACACTATTCTCAGAATGACTTGGTTG
AGTACTCACCAGTCACAGAAAAGCATCTTACGGATGGCATGACAGTAAGAGAATTATGCAGTGCTGCCAT
AACCATGAGTGATAACACTGCGGCCAACTTACTTCTGACAACGATCGGAGGACCGAAGGAGCTAACCGCT
TTTTTGCACAACATGGGGGATCATGTAACTCGCCTTGATCGTTGGGAACCGGAGCTGAATGAAGCCATAC
CAAACGACGAGCGTGACACCACGATGCCTGTAGCAATGGCAACAACGTTGCGCAAACTATTAACTGGCGA
ACTACTTACTCTAGCTTCCCGGCAACAATTAATAGACTGGATGGAGGCGGATAAAGTTGCAGGACCACTT
CTGCGCTCGGCCCTTCCGGCTGGCTGGTTTATTGCTGATAAATCTGGAGCCGGTGAGCGTGGGTCTCGCG
GTATCATTGCAGCACTGGGGCCAGATGGTAAGCCCTCCCGTATCGTAGTTATCTACACGACGGGGAGTCA
GGCAACTATGGATGAACGAAATAGACAGATCGCTGAGATAGGTGCCTCACTGATTAAGCATTGGTAACTG
TCAGACCAAGTTTACTCATATATACTTTAGATTGATTTAAAACTTCATTTTTAATTTAAAAGGATCTAGG
TGAAGATCCTTTTTGATAATCTCATGACCAAAATCCCTTAACGTGAGTTTTCGTTCCACTGAGCGTCAGA
CCCCGTAGAAAAGATCAAAGGATCTTCTTGAGATCCTTTTTTTCTGCGCGTAATCTGCTGCTTGCAAACA
AAAAAACCACCGCTACCAGCGGTGGTTTGTTTGCCGGATCAAGAGCTACCAACTCTTTTTCCGAAGGTAA
CTGGCTTCAGCAGAGCGCAGATACCAAATACTGTTCTTCTAGTGTAGCCGTAGTTAGGCCACCACTTCAA
GAACTCTGTAGCACCGCCTACATACCTCGCTCTGCTAATCCTGTTACCAGTGGCTGCTGCCAGTGGCGAT
AAGTCGTGTCTTACCGGGTTGGACTCAAGACGATAGTTACCGGATAAGGCGCAGCGGTCGGGCTGAACGG
GGGGTTCGTGCACACAGCCCAGCTTGGAGCGAACGACCTACACCGAACTGAGATACCTACAGCGTGAGCT
ATGAGAAAGCGCCACGCTTCCCGAAGGGAGAAAGGCGGACAGGTATCCGGTAAGCGGCAGGGTCGGAACA
GGAGAGCGCACGAGGGAGCTTCCAGGGGGAAACGCCTGGTATCTTTATAGTCCTGTCGGGTTTCGCCACC
TCTGACTTGAGCGTCGATTTTTGTGATGCTCGTCAGGGGGGCGGAGCCTATGGAAAAACGCCAGCAACGC
GGCCTTTTTACGGTTCCTGGCCTTTTGCTGGCCTTTTGCTCACATGTTCTTTCCTGCGTTATCCCCTGAT
TCTGTGGATAACCGTATTACCGCCTTTGAGTGAGCTGATACCGCTCGCCGCAGCCGAACGACCGAGCGCA
GCGAGTCAGTGAGCGAGGAAGCGGAAGAGCGCCCAATACGCAAACCGCCTCTCCCCGCGCGTTGGCCGAT
TCATTAATGCAGCTGGCACGACAGGTTTCCCGACTGGAAAGCGGGCAGTGAGCGCAACGCAATTAATGTG
AGTTAGCTCACTCATTAGGCACCCCAGGCTTTACACTTTATGCTTCCGGCTCGTATGTTGTGTGGAATTG
TGAGCGGATAACAATTTCACACAGGAAACAGCTATGACCATGATTACGCCAAGCGCGCAATTAACCCTCA
CTAAAGGGAACAAAAGCTGGAGCTGCAAGCTTAATGTAGTCTTATGCAATACTCTTGTAGTCTTGCAACA
TGGTAACGATGAGTTAGCAACATGCCTTACAAGGAGAGAAAAAGCACCGTGCATGCCGATTGGTGGAAGT
AAGGTGGTACGATCGTGCCTTATTAGGAAGGCAACAGACGGGTCTGACATGGATTGGACGAACCACTGAA
TTGCCGCATTGCAGAGATATTGTATTTAAGTGCCTAGCTCGATACATAAAC
Features (pLannotate 1.2.2; 33 found; start..end, strand, type, name):
      1..181     +  LTR            5' LTR (truncated): truncated 5' long terminal repeat (LTR) from HIV-1
    228..353     +  misc_feature   HIV-1 Ψ: packaging signal of human immunodeficiency virus type 1
    337..700     +  CDS            HIV-1 gag (fragment): gag protein from human immunodeficiency virus 1; gag
    846..1079    +  misc_feature   RRE: The Rev response element (RRE) of HIV-1 allows for Rev-dependent mRNA export from the nucleus to the cytoplasm.
   1456..1482    +  CDS            Rev (fragment): human immunodeficiency virus 1 (HIV-1) Rev protein; rev; enhances nuclear export of unspliced and incompletely spliced viral mRNAs
   1483..1983    +  promoter       hPGK promoter: human phosphoglycerate kinase 1 promoter
   1995..2390    +  CDS            BSD: blasticidin S deaminase; Aspergillus terreus BSD; confers resistance to blasticidin
   2450..2567    +  misc_feature   cPPT/CTS: central polypurine tract and central termination sequence of HIV-1
   2684..2987    +  enhancer       CMV enhancer: human cytomegalovirus immediate early enhancer
   2988..3191    +  promoter       CMV promoter: human cytomegalovirus (CMV) immediate early promoter
   3214..3238    +  protein_bind   attB1: mutant version of attB; recombination site for the Gateway® BP reaction BP Clonase™
   3239..3328    +  CDS            ERP44 (fragment): ERP44_HUMAN - Also known as KIAA0573, TXNDC4. Experimental evidence at protein level: Swiss-Prot protein existence level 1. Mediates thiol-dependent retention in the early secretory pathway, forming mixed disulfides with substrate proteins through its conserved CRFS motif. Inhibits the calcium channel activity of ITPR1. May have a role in the control of oxidative protein folding in the endoplasmic reticulum. Required to retain ERO1A and ERO1B in the endoplasmic reticulum. From Homo sapiens (Human).
   3365..3682    +  CDS            GLRX: GLRX1_HUMAN - Also known as GRX. Experimental evidence at protein level: Swiss-Prot protein existence level 1. Has a glutathione-disulfide oxidoreductase activity in the presence of NADPH and glutathione reductase. Reduces low molecular weight disulfides and proteins. From Homo sapiens (Human).
   3785..4501    +  CDS            PA-GFP (fragment): photoactivatable GFP variant (Patterson et al., 2002) mammalian codon-optimized
   4514..4538    -  protein_bind   attB2: mutant version of attB; recombination site for the Gateway® BP reaction BP Clonase™
   4540..4581    +  CDS            V5 tag: epitope tag from simian virus 5
   4623..5211    +  misc_feature   WPRE: woodchuck hepatitis virus posttranscriptional regulatory element
   5262..5281    +  misc_feature   cPPT/CTS (fragment): central polypurine tract and central termination sequence of HIV-1
   5283..5516    +  LTR            3' LTR (ΔU3): self-inactivating 3' long terminal repeat (LTR) from HIV-1
   5594..5715    +  polyA_signal   SV40 poly(A) signal: SV40 polyadenylation signal
   5755..5890    +  rep_origin     SV40 ori: SV40 origin of replication
   5911..5929    -  promoter       T7 promoter: promoter for bacteriophage T7 RNA polymerase
   5937..6092    +  CDS            lacZα (fragment): LacZα fragment of β-galactosidase; lacZ fragment
   6097..6525    +  rep_origin     f1 ori (sequence partly withheld): f1 bacteriophage origin of replication; arrow indicates direction of (+) strand synthesis
   6578..6682    +  promoter       AmpR promoter: bla
   6683..7543    +  CDS            AmpR: β-lactamase; bla; confers resistance to ampicillin, carbenicillin, and related antibiotics
   7714..8302    +  rep_origin     ori: high-copy-number ColE1/pMB1/pBR322/pUC origin of replication
   8485..8577    +  CDS            lacI (fragment): lac repressor; lacI; The lac repressor binds to the lac operator to inhibit transcription in E. coli. This inhibition can be relieved by adding lactose or isopropyl-β-D-thiogalactopyranoside (IPTG).
   8590..8611    +  protein_bind   CAP binding site: CAP binding activates transcription in the presence of cAMP. E. coli catabolite activator protein
   8626..8656    +  promoter       lac promoter: promoter for the E. coli lac operon
   8664..8680    +  protein_bind   lac operator: The lac repressor binds to the lac operator to inhibit transcription in E. coli. This inhibition can be relieved by adding lactose or isopropyl-β-D-thiogalactopyranoside (IPTG). lac repressor encoded by lacI
   8725..8743    +  promoter       T3 promoter: promoter for bacteriophage T3 RNA polymerase
   8771..8997    +  promoter       RSV promoter: Rous sarcoma virus enhancer/promoter
