[The description below was written by a language model from this plasmid's Addgene catalogue record and pLannotate feature annotations shown in this document.]
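Description:
pMOS012 is a lentiviral mammalian expression plasmid built on the pLX304 Gateway destination backbone, carrying a genetically encoded glutathione redox sensor targeted to the endoplasmic reticulum. In bacteria it is maintained through a high-copy ColE1/pUC-type origin and ampicillin resistance; an f1 origin and remnants of lac/T7/T3 cloning-vector sequence are also present. The viral framework is that of a self-inactivating HIV-1 transfer vector: an RSV promoter drives a truncated 5' LTR, followed by the Ψ packaging signal with a gag fragment, the Rev response element, a cPPT/CTS, WPRE and a ΔU3 3' LTR, with an SV40 poly(A) signal and SV40 origin downstream. A human PGK promoter expressing blasticidin S deaminase sits inside the proviral region, allowing blasticidin selection of transduced cells.

The synthetic insert, about 1.3 kb and flanked by attB1 and attB2 sites left by Gateway recombination, is expressed from the CMV enhancer/promoter. The annotation shows an N-terminal fragment matching human ERp44, presumably supplying the ER-targeting signal sequence, followed by human glutaredoxin 1 (GLRX) and a GFP-derived coding region. The software labels this last region as a PA-GFP fragment, but according to the record it corresponds to the redox-sensitive roGFP1-iE variant. Fusing Grx1 to roGFP couples the probe's disulfide state to the local glutathione redox couple, giving a fluorescence readout. A V5 tag lies after attB2; the record does not say whether it is translated in frame with the sensor. The depositors' associated work concerns multiplexed optical sensor recordings of cellular physiology, for which this construct provides the ER glutathione redox channel. The reporter portion derives from an earlier plasmid made by another group.
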