Addgene plasmid #163057: pMOS012: Grx1-roGFP1-iE_ER glutathione redox sensor (endoplasmic reticulum)
Purpose: Grx1-roGFP1-iE_ER glutathione redox sensor (endoplasmic reticulum)
Depositing lab: Adam Cohen. Depositing organization: Harvard University. Publication: Multiplexed Optical Sensors in Arrayed Islands of Cells for multimodal recordings of cellular physiology. Werley CA, Boccardo S, Rigamonti A, Hansson EM, Cohen AE. Nat Commun. 2020 Aug 4;11(1):3881. doi: 10.1038/s41467-020-17607-5. PubMed 32753572.
Backbone
  Vector backbone: pLX304
  Backbone size w/o insert (bp): 9377
  Vector type: Mammalian Expression, Lentiviral
  Selectable markers: Blasticidin
Growth in bacteria
  Bacterial resistance: Ampicillin, 100 μg/mL
  Growth temperature: 30°C
  Growth strain: NEB Stable
  Copy number: High Copy
Gene/Insert
  Gene/Insert name: Grx1-roGFP1-iEER
  Species: Synthetic
  Insert size (bp): 1275
  Promoter: CMV
  Cloning method: Gateway Cloning
  Sequencing primers: 5′ CMV-F; 3′ WPRE-R
Resource information
  A portion of this plasmid was derived from a plasmid made by: Julia Birk and Christian Appenzeller-Herzog
Terms and licenses: Academic/Nonprofit Terms; Industry Terms: Not Available to Industry
Depositor comments: Please see PMID: 23424194 for original reporter gene characterization.
How to cite: pMOS012: Grx1-roGFP1-iE_ER glutathione redox sensor (endoplasmic reticulum) was a gift from Adam Cohen (Addgene plasmid # 163057 ; http://n2t.net/addgene:163057 ; RRID:Addgene_163057)
