>Addgene plasmid #163057 | pMOS012: Grx1-roGFP1-iE_ER glutathione redox sensor (endoplasmic reticulum) | depositor partial sequence | sequence record 315850 | Grx1-roGFP1-iEER
ATGCATCCTGCCGTCTTCCTATCCTTACCCGACCTCAGATGCTCCCTTCTGCTCCTGGTAACTTGGGTTT
TTACTCCTGTAACAACTGAATATCCGTATGATGTGCCTGACTACGCAGAAGGTACCATGGCTCAAGAGTT
TGTGAACTGCAAAATCCAGCCTGGGAAGGTGGTTGTGTTCATCAAGCCCACCTGCCCGTACTGCAGGAGG
GCCCAAGAGATCCTCAGTCAATTGCCCATCAAACAAGGGCTTCTGGAATTTGTCGATATCACAGCCACCA
ACCACACTAACGAGATTCAAGATTATTTGCAACAGCTCACGGGAGCAAGAACGGTGCCTCGAGTCTTTAT
TGGTAAAGATTGTATAGGCGGATGCAGTGATCTAGTCTCTTTGCAACAGAGTGGGGAACTGCTGACGCGG
CTAAAGCAGATTGGAGCTCTGCAGACTAGTGGTGGTTCAGGTGGTGGTGGTTCAGGTGGTGGTGGTTCAG
GTGGAGGAGGATCAGGAGGAGGAGGATCAGGAGGAGGAGGATCAGGAGGAGAATTCGTGAGCAAGGGCGA
GGAGCTGTTCACCGGGGTGGTGCCCATCCTGGTCGAGCTGGACGGCGACGTAAACGGCCACAAGTTCAGC
GTGTCCGGCGAGGGCGAGGGCGATGCCACCTACGGCAAGCTGACCCTGAAGTTCATCTCCACCACCGGCA
AGCTGCCCGTGCCCTGGCCCACCCTCGTGACCACCCTGAGCTACGGCGTGCAGTGCTTCAGCCGCTACCC
CGACCACATGAAGCAGCACGACTTCTTCAAGTCCGCCATGCCCGAAGGCTACGTCCAGGAGCGCACCATC
AGCTTCAAGGACGACGGCAACTACAAGACCCGCGCCGAGGTGAAGTTCGAGGGCGACACCCTGGTGAACC
GCATCGAGCTGAAGGGCATCGACTTCAAGGAGGACGGCAACATCCTGGGGCACAAGCTGGAGTACAACTA
CAACTGCGAGAGCAACGTCTATATCACCGCCGACAAGCAGAAGAACGGCATCAAGGCTAACTTCAAGACC
CGCCACAACATCGAGGACGGCAGCGTGCAGCTCGCCGACCACTACCAGCAGAACACCCCCATCGGCGACG
GCCCCGTGCTGCTGCCCGACAACCACTACCTGAGCACCTGCTCCGCCCTGAGCAAAGACCCCAACGAGAA
GCGCGATCACATGGTCCTGCTGGAGTTCGTGACCGCCGCCGGGATCACTCTCGGCATGGACGAGCTGTAC
AAGGACGAACTGTAA
